>Addgene plasmid #200487 | pKLV2-U6gRNA5(CDK6-E1(6))-PGKpuro2ABFP-W | addgene full sequence | sequence record 428695 | Addgene NGS Result
AGCCTTCTGATGTTTCTAACAGGCCAGGATTAACTGCGAATCGTTCTAGCTCCCTGCTTGCCCATACTAT
ATGTTTTAATTTATATTTTTTCTTTCCCCCTGGCCTTAACCGAATTTTTTCCCATCGCGATCTAATTCTC
CCCCGCTTAATACTGACGCTCTCGCACCCATCTCTCTCCTTCTAGCCTCCGCTAGTCAAAATTTTTGGCG
TACTCACCAGTCGCCGCCCCTCGCCTCTTGCCGTGCGCGCTTCAGCAAGCCGAGTCCTGCGTCGAGAGAG
CTCCTCTGGTTTCCCTTTCGCTTTCAAGTCCCTGTTCGGGCGCCACTGCTAGAGATTTTCCACACTGACT
AAAAGGGTCTGAGGGATCTCTAGTTACCAGAGTCACACAACAGACGGGCACACACTACTTGAAGCACTCA
AGGCAAGCTTTATTGAGGCTTAAGCAGTGGGTTCCCTAGTTAGCCAGAGAGCTCCCAGGCTCAGATCTGG
TCTAACCAGAGAGACCCAGTACAGGCAAAACGCGCTGCTTATATAGACCTCCCACCGTACACGCCTACCG
CCCATTTGCGTCAATGGGGCGGAGTTGTTACGACATTTTGGAAAGTCCCGTTGATTTTGGTGCCAAAACA
AACTCCCATTGACGTCAATGGGGTGGAGACTTGGAAATCCCCGTGAGTCAAACCGCTATCCACGCCCATT
GATGTACTGCCAAAACCGCATCACCATGGTAATAGCGATGACTAATACGTAGATGTACTGCCAAGTAGGA
AAGTCCCATAAGGTCATGTACTGGGCATAATGCCAGGCGGGCCATTTACCGTCATTGACGTCAATAGGGG
GCGTACTTGGCATATGATACACTTGATGTACTGCCAAGTGGGCAGTTTACCGTAAATACTCCACCCATTG
ACGTCAATGGAAAGTCCCTATTGGCGTTACTATGGGAACATACGTCATTATTGACGTCAATGGGCGGGGG
TCGTTGGGCGGTCAGCCAGGCGGGCCATTTACCGTAAGTTATGTACTAGTCAATTCGCCCTATAGTGAGT
CGTATTACGCGCGCTCACTGGCCGTCGTTTTACAACGTCGTGACTGGGAAAACCCTGGCGTTACCCAACT
TAATCGCCTTGCAGCACATCCCCCTTTCGCCAGCTGGCGTAATAGCGAAGAGGCCCGCACCGATCGCCCT
TCCCAACAGTTGCGCAGCCTGAATGGCGAATGGG
[124 nt withheld, positions 1225-1348]
C
[91 nt withheld, positions 1350-1440]
A
[49 nt withheld, positions 1442-1490]
CCTTTGACGTTGGAGTCCACGTTCTTT
[37 nt withheld, positions 1518-1554]
ACCCTATCTCGGTCTATTCTTTTGATTTATAAGGGATTTTGCCGATTTCGGCCTATTGGTTAAAAAATGA
GCTGATTTAACAAAAATTTAACGCGAATTTTAACAAAATATTAACGCTTACAATTTAGGTGGCACTTTTC
GGGGAAATGTGCGCGGAACCCCTATTTGTTTATTTTTCTAAATACATTCAAATATGTATCCGCTCATGAG
ACAATAACCCTGATAAATGCTTCAATAATATTGAAAAAGGAAGAGTATGAGTATTCAACATTTCCGTGTC
GCCCTTATTCCCTTTTTTGCGGCATTTTGCCTTCCTGTTTTTGCTCACCCAGAAACGCTGGTGAAAGTAA
AAGATGCTGAAGATCAGTTGGGTGCACGAGTGGGTTACATCGAACTGGATCTCAACAGCGGTAAGATCCT
TGAGAGTTTTCGCCCCGAAGAACGTTTTCCAATGATGAGCACTTTTAAAGTTCTGCTATGTGGCGCGGTA
TTATCCCGTATTGACGCCGGGCAAGAGCAACTCGGTCGCCGCATACACTATTCTCAGAATGACTTGGTTG
AGTACTCACCAGTCACAGAAAAGCATCTTACGGATGGCATGACAGTAAGAGAATTATGCAGTGCTGCCAT
AACCATGAGTGATAACACTGCGGCCAACTTACTTCTGACAACGATCGGAGGACCGAAGGAGCTAACCGCT
TTTTTGCACAACATGGGGGATCATGTAACTCGCCTTGATCGTTGGGAACCGGAGCTGAATGAAGCCATAC
CAAACGACGAGCGTGACACCACGATGCCTGTAGCAATGGCAACAACGTTGCGCAAACTATTAACTGGCGA
ACTACTTACTCTAGCTTCCCGGCAACAATTAATAGACTGGATGGAGGCGGATAAAGTTGCAGGACCACTT
CTGCGCTCGGCCCTTCCGGCTGGCTGGTTTATTGCTGATAAATCTGGAGCCGGTGAGCGTGGGTCTCGCG
GTATCATTGCAGCACTGGGGCCAGATGGTAAGCCCTCCCGTATCGTAGTTATCTACACGACGGGGAGTCA
GGCAACTATGGATGAACGAAATAGACAGATCGCTGAGATAGGTGCCTCACTGATTAAGCATTGGTAACTG
TCAGACCAAGTTTACTCATATATACTTTAGATTGATTTAAAACTTCATTTTTAATTTAAAAGGATCTAGG
TGAAGATCCTTTTTGATAATCTCATGACCAAAATCCCTTAACGTGAGTTTTCGTTCCACTGAGCGTCAGA
CCCCGTAGAAAAGATCAAAGGATCTTCTTGAGATCCTTTTTTTCTGCGCGTAATCTGCTGCTTGCAAACA
AAAAAACCACCGCTACCAGCGGTGGTTTGTTTGCCGGATCAAGAGCTACCAACTCTTTTTCCGAAGGTAA
CTGGCTTCAGCAGAGCGCAGATACCAAATACTGTTCTTCTAGTGTAGCCGTAGTTAGGCCACCACTTCAA
GAACTCTGTAGCACCGCCTACATACCTCGCTCTGCTAATCCTGTTACCAGTGGCTGCTGCCAGTGGCGAT
AAGTCGTGTCTTACCGGGTTGGACTCAAGACGATAGTTACCGGATAAGGCGCAGCGGTCGGGCTGAACGG
GGGGTTCGTGCACACAGCCCAGCTTGGAGCGAACGACCTACACCGAACTGAGATACCTACAGCGTGAGCT
ATGAGAAAGCGCCACGCTTCCCGAAGGGAGAAAGGCGGACAGGTATCCGGTAAGCGGCAGGGTCGGAACA
GGAGAGCGCACGAGGGAGCTTCCAGGGGGAAACGCCTGGTATCTTTATAGTCCTGTCGGGTTTCGCCACC
TCTGACTTGAGCGTCGATTTTTGTGATGCTCGTCAGGGGGGCGGAGCCTATGGAAAAACGCCAGCAACGC
GGCCTTTTTACGGTTCCTGGCCTTTTGCTGGCCTTTTGCTCACATGTTCTTTCCTGCGTTATCCCCTGAT
TCTGTGGATAACCGTATTACCGCCTTTGAGTGAGCTGATACCGCTCGCCGCAGCCGAACGACCGAGCGCA
GCGAGTCAGTGAGCGAGGAAGCGGAAGAGCGCCCAATACGCAAACCGCCTCTCCCCGCGCGTTGGCCGAT
TCATTAATGCAGCTGGCACGACAGGTTTCCCGACTGGAAAGCGGGCAGTGAGCGCAACGCAATTAATGTG
AGTTAGCTCACTCATTAGGCACCCCAGGCTTTACACTTTATGCTCCCGGCTCGTATGTTGTGTGGAATTG
TGAGCGGATAACAATTTCACACAGGAAACAGCTATGACCATGATTACGCCAAGCGCGCAATTAACCCTCA
CTAAAGGGAACAAAAGCTTAATTAACGGCCGCCCATAGAGCCCACCGCATCCCCAGCATGCCTGCTATTG
ACTTCCCAATCCTCCCCCTTGCTGTCCTGCCCCACCCCACCCCCCAGAATAGAATGACACCTACTCAGAC
AATGCGATGCAATTTCCTCATTTTATTAGGAAAGGACAGTGGGAGTGGCACCTTCCAGGGTCAAGGAAGG
CACGGGGGAGGGGCAAACAACAGATGGCTGGCAACTAGAAGGCACAGTCGAGGCTGATCAGCGGGTTTAA
ACTGCTAGAGATTTTCCACACTGACTAAAAGGGTCTGAGGGATCTCTAGTTACCAGAGTCACACAACAGA
CGGGCACACACTACTTGAAGCACTCAAGGCAAGCTTTATTGAGGCTTAAGCAGTGGGTTCCCTAGTTAGC
CAGAGAGCTCCCAGGCTCAGATCTGGTCTAACCAGAGAGACTCTGGTCTAACCAGAGAGACCCAGTACAG
GCAAAAAGCAGATCTTGACTTCTTTGGGAGTGAATTAGCCCTTCCAGTCCCCCCTTTTCTTTTAAAAAGT
GGCTAAGATCTACAGCTGCCTTGTAAGTCATTGGTCTTAAAGGTACCTGCGGGGAGGCGGCCCAAAGGGA
GATCCGACTCGTCTGAGGGCGAAGGCGTAGACGCGGAAGAGGCCGCAGAGCCGGCAGCAGGCCGCGGGAA
GGAAGGTCCGCTGGATTGAGGGCCGAAGGGACGTAGCAGAAGGACGTCCCGCGCAGAATCCAGGTGGCAA
CACAGGCGAGCAGCCAAGGAAAGGACGATGATTTCCCCGACAACACCACGGAATTGTCAGTGCCCAACAG
CCGAGCCCCTGTCCAGCAGCGGGCAAGGCAGGCGGCGATGAGTTCCGCCGTGGCAATAGGGAGGGGGAAA
GCGAAAGTCCCGGAAAGGAGCTGACAGGTGGTGGCAATGCCCCAACCAGTGGGGGTTGCGTCAGCAAACA
CAGTGCACACCACGCCACGTTGCCTGACAACGGGCCACAACTCCTCATAAAGAGACAGCAACCAGGATTT
ATACAAGGAGGAGAAAATGAAAGCCATACGGGAAGCAATAGCATGATACAAAGGCATTAAAGCAGCGTAT
CCACATAGCGTAAAAGGAGCAACATAGTTAAGAATACCAGTCAATCTTTCACAAATTTTGTAATCCAGAG
GTTGAGCGGCCGCTCAATTAAGCTTGTGCCCCAGTTTGCTAGGGAGGTCGCAGTATCTGGCCACTGCCAC
CTCGTGCTGCTCGACGTAGGTCTCGTTGTTGGCCTCCTTGATTCTTTCCAGTCTGTAGTCCACATAGTAG
ACGCCAGGCATCTTGAGGTTCTTAGCGGGTTTCTTGGATCTATATGTGGTCTTGATGTTTGCGATCAGAT
GGCTCCCGCCCACGAGCTTCAGGGCCATGTCGTTTCTGCCTTCCAGGCCGCCGTCAGCGGGGTACAGCGT
CTCGGTGAAGGCCTCCCAGCCGAGTGTTTTCTTCTGCATCACAGGGCCGTTGGATGTGAAGTTCACCCCT
CTGATCTTGACGTTGTAGATGAGGCAGCCGTCCTGGAGGCTGGTGTCCTGGGTAGCGGTCAGCACGCCCC
CGTCCTCGTATGTGGTGACTCTCTCCCATGTGAAGCCCTCAGGGAAGGACTGCTTGAAGAAGTCGGGGAT
GCCCTGGGTGTGGTTGATGAAGGTCTTGCTGCCGTAGAGGAAGCTAGTAGCCAGGATGTCGAAGGCGAAG
GGGAGAGGGCCGCCCTCGACCACCTTGATTCTCATGGTCTGGGTGCCCTCGTAGGGCTTGCCTTCGCCCT
CGGATGTGCACTTGAAGTGATGGTTGTCCACGGTGCCCTCCATGTACAGCTTCATGTGCATGTTCTCCTT
AATCAGCTCGCTCATTGGGCCAGGATTCTCCTCCACGTCACCGCATGTTAGGAGACTTCCTCTGCCCTCT
CCTCCGGACCCGCCGCCGGCACCGGGCTTGCGGGTCATGCACCAGGTGCGCGGTCCTTCGGGCACCTCGA
CGTCGGCGGTGACGGTGAAGCCGAGCCGCTCGTAGAAGGGGAGGTTGCGGGGCGCGGAGGTCTCCAGGAA
GGCGGGCACCCCGGCGCGCTCGGCCGCCTCCACTCCGGGGAGCACGACGGCGCTGCCCAGACCCTTGCCC
TGGTGGTCGGGCGAGACGCCGACGGTGGCCAGGAACCACGCGGGCTCCTTGGGCCGGTGCGGCGCCAGGA
GGCCTTCCATCTGTTGCTGCGCGGCCAGCCGGGAACCGCTCAACTCGGCCATGCGCGGGCCGATCTCGGC
GAACACCGCCCCCGCTTCGACGCTCTCCGGCGTGGTCCAGACCGCCACCGCGGCGCCGTCGTCCGCGACC
CACACCTTGCCGATGTCGAGCCCGACGCGCGTGAGGAAGAGTTCTTGCAGCTCGGTGACCCGCTCGATGT
GGCGGTCCGGATCGACGGTGTGGCGCGTGGCGGGGTAGTCGGCGAACGCGGCGGCGAGGGTGCGTACGGC
CCTGGGGACGTCGTCGCGGGTGGCGAGGCGCACCGTGGGCTTGTACTCGGTCATGGTAAGCTTCAGCTGC
TCGAGATCTAGATGGATGCAGGTCGAAAGGCCCGGAGATGAGGAAGAGGAGAACAGCGCGGCAGACGTGC
GCTTTTGAAGCGTGCAGAATGCCGGGCCTCCGGAGGACCTTCGGGCGCCCGCCCCGCCCCTGAGCCCGCC
CCTGAGCCCGCCCCCGGACCCACCCCTTCCCAGCCTCTGAGCCCAGAAAGCGAAGGAGCAAAGCTGCTAT
TGGCCGCTGCCCCAAAGGCCTACCCGCTTCCATTGCTCAGCGGTGCTGTCCATCTGCACGAGACTAGTGA
GACGTGCTACTTCCATTTGTCACGTCCTGCACGACGCGAGCTGCGGGGCGGGGGGGAACTTCCTGACTAG
GGGAGGAGTAGAAGGTGGCGCGAAGGGGCCACCAAAGAACGGAGCCGGTTGGCGCCTACCGGTGGATGTG
GAATGTGTGCGAGGCCAGAGGCCACTTGTGTAGCGCCAAGTGCCCAGCGGGGCTGCTAAAGCGCATGCTC
CAGACTGCCTTGGGAAAAGCGCCTCCCCTACCCGGTAGAATTGGATCCAAAAAAAGCACCGACTCGGTGC
CACTTTTTCAAGTTGATAACGGACTAGCCTTATTTAAACTTGCTATGCTGTTTCCAGCATAGCTCTTAAA
CAGACCTCACATGAAACATGCGGTGTTTCGTCCTTTCCACAAGATATATAAAGCCAAGAAATCGAAATAC
TTTCAAGTTACGGTAAGCATATGATAGTCCATTTTAAAACATAATTTTAAAACTGCAAACTACCCAAGAA
ATTATTACTTTCTACGTCACGTATTTTGTACTAATATCTTTGTGTTTACAGTCAAATTAATTCTAATTAT
CTCTCTAACAGCCTTGTATCGTATATGCAAATATGAAGGAATCATGGGAAATAGGCCCTCTTCCTGCCCG
ACCTTGGACGCGTAGGGCCCGGTACTAACCAAACTGGATCTCTGCTGTCCCTGTAATAAACCCGAAAATT
TTGAATTTTTGTAATTTGTTTTTGTAATTCTTTAGTTTGTATGTCTGTTGCTATTATGTCTACTATTCTT
TCCCCTGCACTGTACCCCCCAATCCCCCCTTTTCTTTTAAAATTGTGGATGAATACTGCCATTTGTCTGC
AGAATTGGCGCACGCAGTGCCGATCCGTTCACTAATCGAATGGATCTGTCTCTGTCTCTCTCTCCACCTT
CTTCTTCTATTCCTTCGGGCCTGTCGGGTCCCCTCGGGGTTGGGAGGTGGGTCTGAAACGATAATGGTGA
ATATCCCTGCCTAACTCTATTCACTATAGAAAGTACAGCAAAAACTATTCTTAAACCTACCAAGCCTCCT
ACTATCATTATGAATAATTTTATATACCACAGCCAATTTGTTATGTTAAACCAATTCCACAAACTTGCCC
ATTTATCTAATTCCAATAATTCTTGTTCATTCTTTTCTTGCTGGTTTTGCGATTCTTCAATTAAGGAGTG
TATTAAGCTTGTGTAATTGTTAATTTCTCTGTCCCACTCCATCCAGGTCGTGTGATTCCAAATCTGTTCC
AGAGATTTATTACTCCAACTAGCATTCCAAGGCACAGCAGTGGTGCAAATGAGTTTTCCAGAGCAACCCC
AAATCCCCAGGAGCTGTTGATCCTTTAGGTATCTTTCCACAGCCAGGATTCTTGCCTGGAGCTGCTTGAT
GCCCCAGACTGTGAGTTGCAACAGATGCTGTTGCGCCTCAATAGCCCTCAGCAAATTGTTCTGCTGCTGC
ACTATACCAGACAATAATTGTCTGGCCTGTACCGTCAGCGTCATTGACGCTGCGCCCATAGTGCTTCCTG
CTGCTCCCAAGAACCCAAGGAACAAAGCTCCTATTCCCACTGCTCTTTTTTCTCTCTGCACCACTCTTCT
CTTTGCCTTGGTGGGTGCTACTCCTAATGGTTCAATTTTTACTACTTTATATTTATATAATTCACTTCTC
CAATTGTCCCTCATATCTCCTCCTCCAGGTCTGAAGATCAGCGCGGCCGGCCGCTTGCTGTGCGGTGGTC
TTACTTTTGTTTTGCTCTTCCTCTATCTTGTCTAAAGCTTCCTTGGTGTCTTTTATCTCTATCCTTTGAT
GCACACAATAGAGGGTTGCTACTGTATTATATAATGATCTAAGTTCTTCTGATCCTGTCTGAAGGGATGG
TTGTAGCTGTCCCAGTATTTGTCTAC
Features (pLannotate 1.2.2; 28 found; start..end, strand, type, name):
    155..280     -  misc_feature   HIV-1 Ψ: packaging signal of human immunodeficiency virus type 1
    327..507     -  LTR            5' LTR (truncated): truncated 5' long terminal repeat (LTR) from HIV-1
    525..724     -  promoter       CMV promoter: human cytomegalovirus (CMV) immediate early promoter
    725..1025    -  enhancer       CMV enhancer: human cytomegalovirus immediate early enhancer
   1039..1057    -  promoter       T7 promoter: promoter for bacteriophage T7 RNA polymerase
   1065..1220    +  CDS            lacZα (fragment): LacZα fragment of β-galactosidase; lacZ fragment
   1225..1653    +  rep_origin     f1 ori (sequence partly withheld): f1 bacteriophage origin of replication; arrow indicates direction of (+) strand synthesis
   1706..1810    +  promoter       AmpR promoter: bla
   1811..2671    +  CDS            AmpR: β-lactamase; bla; confers resistance to ampicillin, carbenicillin, and related antibiotics
   2842..3430    +  rep_origin     ori: high-copy-number ColE1/pMB1/pBR322/pUC origin of replication
   3613..3705    +  CDS            lacI (fragment): lac repressor; lacI; The lac repressor binds to the lac operator to inhibit transcription in E. coli. This inhibition can be relieved by adding lactose or isopropyl-β-D-thiogalactopyranoside (IPTG).
   3718..3739    +  protein_bind   CAP binding site: CAP binding activates transcription in the presence of cAMP. E. coli catabolite activator protein
   3754..3784    +  promoter       lac promoter: promoter for the E. coli lac operon
   3792..3808    +  protein_bind   lac operator: The lac repressor binds to the lac operator to inhibit transcription in E. coli. This inhibition can be relieved by adding lactose or isopropyl-β-D-thiogalactopyranoside (IPTG). lac repressor encoded by lacI
   3853..3871    +  promoter       T3 promoter: promoter for bacteriophage T3 RNA polymerase
   4010..4121    -  polyA_signal   bGH poly(A) signal: bovine growth hormone polyadenylation signal
   4147..4325    -  LTR            5' LTR (truncated): truncated 5' long terminal repeat (LTR) from HIV-1
   4333..4479    -  CDS            nef (fragment): NEF_HV1LA - Experimental evidence at protein level: Swiss-Prot protein existence level 1. Extracellular Nef protein targets CD4(+) T-lymphocytes for apoptosis by interacting with CXCR4 surface receptors. From Human immunodeficiency virus type 1 group M subtype B (isolate Lai) (HIV-1).
   4473..5059    -  misc_feature   WPRE: woodchuck hepatitis virus posttranscriptional regulatory element
   5071..5769    -  CDS            TagBFP: TagBFP is a basic (constitutively fluorescent) blue fluorescent protein published in 2008, derived from Entacmaea quadricolor. It is reported to be a very rapidly-maturing monomer with very low acid sensitivity.
   5842..6438    -  CDS            PuroR (fragment): puromycin N-acetyltransferase; pac from Streptomyces; confers resistance to puromycin
   6478..6977    -  promoter       PGK promoter: mouse phosphoglycerate kinase 1 promoter
   7000..7067    -  misc_RNA       tracrRNA (fragment): trans-activating CRISPR RNA for the Streptococcus pyogenes CRISPR/Cas9 system
   7114..7354    -  promoter       U6 promoter: RNA polymerase III promoter for human U6 snRNA
   7429..7546    -  misc_feature   cPPT/CTS: central polypurine tract and central termination sequence of HIV-1
   7596..7696    -  CDS            Rev (fragment): human immunodeficiency virus 1 (HIV-1) Rev protein; rev; enhances nuclear export of unspliced and incompletely spliced viral mRNAs
   8073..8306    -  misc_feature   RRE: The Rev response element (RRE) of HIV-1 allows for Rev-dependent mRNA export from the nucleus to the cytoplasm.
   8483..171     -  CDS            HIV-1 gag (fragment) (across the origin): gag protein from human immunodeficiency virus 1; gag
