[The description below was written by a language model from this plasmid's Addgene catalogue record and pLannotate feature annotations shown in this document.]
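Description:
pKLV2-U6gRNA5(CDK6-E1(6))-PGKpuro2ABFP-W is an 8,650 bp lentiviral guide RNA expression vector built on the pKLV2-U6gRNA5(BbsI)-PGKpuro2ABFP-W backbone. It is propagated in E. coli through a high-copy ColE1/pUC-type origin with ampicillin selection (AmpR under its own promoter). It also carries an f1 origin and remnants of a lac/lacZα cloning region flanked by T7 and T3 promoters. The viral portion has the layout of a Tat-independent transfer vector. A CMV enhancer/promoter is fused to a truncated HIV-1 5' LTR and drives genomic RNA production in packaging cells. This is followed by the Ψ packaging signal with a gag fragment, the RRE for Rev-dependent export, and the cPPT/CTS. At the 3' end sit a WPRE, a second truncated LTR (annotated by the software as a 5' LTR) and a bGH polyadenylation signal.

Two expression units lie between the LTRs. A human U6 RNA polymerase III promoter transcribes a single guide RNA made of a spacer designated CDK6-E1(6), directed against human CDK6-E1, joined to a Streptococcus pyogenes Cas9 scaffold (annotated as a tracrRNA fragment). The spacer was inserted between two BbsI sites, both of which were destroyed during cloning. Downstream, a mouse PGK promoter drives puromycin N-acetyltransferase and TagBFP. According to the construct name these are linked by a 2A peptide, although the 2A itself is not annotated in the feature table. Transduced cells can therefore be selected with puromycin and tracked by blue fluorescence. The vector encodes no Cas9, so the nuclease must be supplied separately. The record does not define what "E1" denotes. The associated publication concerns BAF complex regulation of the oncogenic program in human T-cell acute lymphoblastic leukemia.
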