Addgene plasmid #200487: pKLV2-U6gRNA5(CDK6-E1(6))-PGKpuro2ABFP-W
Purpose: Lentiviral vector expressing gRNA targeting human CDK6-E1
Depositing lab: Kosuke Yusa. Depositing organization: Kyoto University, Institute for Life and Medical Sciences. Publication: Canonical BAF complex regulates the oncogenic program in human T-cell acute lymphoblastic leukemia. Aoki K, Hyuga M, Tarumoto Y, Nishibuchi G, Ueda A, Ochi Y, Sugino S, Mikami T, Kobushi H, Kato I, Akahane K, Inukai T, Takaori-Kondo A, Takita J, Ogawa S, Yusa K. Blood. 2023 Nov 3:blood.2023020857. doi: 10.1182/blood.2023020857. PubMed 37922452.
Backbone
  Vector backbone: pKLV2-U6gRNA5(BbsI)-PGKpuro2ABFP-W
  Backbone manufacturer: addgene
  Backbone size w/o insert (bp): 8648
  Total vector size (bp): 8650
  Vector type: Lentiviral
  Selectable markers: Puromycin
Growth in bacteria
  Bacterial resistance: Ampicillin, 100 μg/mL
  Growth temperature: 37°C
  Growth strain: NEB Stable
  Copy number: Unknown
Gene/Insert
  Gene/Insert name: CDK6-E1(6)
  gRNA/shRNA sequence: CATGTTTCATGTGAGGTCT
  Species: H. sapiens (human)
  Entrez Gene: CDK6 (a.k.a. MCPH12, PLSTIRE)
  Cloning method: Restriction Enzyme; 5′ cloning site BbsI (destroyed during cloning); 3′ cloning site BbsI (destroyed during cloning)
  Sequencing primers: 5′ AGATAATTAGAATTAATTTGACTG
Terms and licenses: Academic/Nonprofit Terms; Industry Terms: Not Available to Industry
How to cite: pKLV2-U6gRNA5(CDK6-E1(6))-PGKpuro2ABFP-W was a gift from Kosuke Yusa (Addgene plasmid # 200487 ; http://n2t.net/addgene:200487 ; RRID:Addgene_200487)
